>Addgene plasmid #246696 | p3xFLAG-CMV-9-GPR124 HRM-GAIN-His | addgene full sequence | sequence record 495867 | Addgene NGS Result
TGTGAAATTGTTATCCGCTCACAATTCCACACAACATACGAGCCGGAAGCATAAAGTGTAAAGCCTGGGG
TGCCTAATGAGTGAGCTAACTCACATTAATTGCGTTGCGCTCACTGCCCGCTTTCCAGTCGGGAAACCTG
TCGTGCCAGCTGCATTAATGAATCGGCCAACGCGCGGGGAGAGGCGGTTTGCGTATTGGGCGCTCTTCCG
CTTCCTCGCTCACTGACTCGCTGCGCTCGGTCGTTCGGCTGCGGCGAGCGGTATCAGCTCACTCAAAGGC
GGTAATACGGTTATCCACAGAATCAGGGGATAACGCAGGAAAGAACATGTGAGCAAAAGGCCAGCAAAAG
GCCAGGAACCGTAAAAAGGCCGCGTTGCTGGCGTTTTTCCATAGGCTCCGCCCCCCTGACGAGCATCACA
AAAATCGACGCTCAAGTCAGAGGTGGCGAAACCCGACAGGACTATAAAGATACCAGGCGTTTCCCCCTGG
AAGCTCCCTCGTGCGCTCTCCTGTTCCGACCCTGCCGCTTACCGGATACCTGTCCGCCTTTCTCCCTTCG
GGAAGCGTGGCGCTTTCTCATAGCTCACGCTGTAGGTATCTCAGTTCGGTGTAGGTCGTTCGCTCCAAGC
TGGGCTGTGTGCACGAACCCCCCGTTCAGCCCGACCGCTGCGCCTTATCCGGTAACTATCGTCTTGAGTC
CAACCCGGTAAGACACGACTTATCGCCACTGGCAGCAGCCACTGGTAACAGGATTAGCAGAGCGAGGTAT
GTAGGCGGTGCTACAGAGTTCTTGAAGTGGTGGCCTAACTACGGCTACACTAGAAGAACAGTATTTGGTA
TCTGCGCTCTGCTGAAGCCAGTTACCTTCGGAAAAAGAGTTGGTAGCTCTTGATCCGGCAAACAAACCAC
CGCTGGTAGCGGTGGTTTTTTTGTTTGCAAGCAGCAGATTACGCGCAGAAAAAAAGGATCTCAAGAAGAT
CCTTTGATCTTTTCTACGGGGTCTGACGCTCAGTGGAACGAAAACTCACGTTAAGGGATTTTGGTCATGA
GATTATCAAAAAGGATCTTCACCTAGATCCTTTTAAATTAAAAATGAAGTTTTAAATCAATCTAAAGTAT
ATATGAGTAAACTTGGTCTGACAGTTACCAATGCTTAATCAGTGAGGCACCTATCTCAGCGATCTGTCTA
TTTCGTTCATCCATAGTTGCCTGACTCCCCGTCGTGTAGATAACTACGATACGGGAGGGCTTACCATCTG
GCCCCAGTGCTGCAATGATACCGCGAGACCCACGCTCACCGGCTCCAGATTTATCAGCAATAAACCAGCC
AGCCGGAAGGGCCGAGCGCAGAAGTGGTCCTGCAACTTTATCCGCCTCCATCCAGTCTATTAATTGTTGC
CGGGAAGCTAGAGTAAGTAGTTCGCCAGTTAATAGTTTGCGCAACGTTGTTGCCATTGCTACAGGCATCG
TGGTGTCACGCTCGTCGTTTGGTATGGCTTCATTCAGCTCCGGTTCCCAACGATCAAGGCGAGTTACATG
ATCCCCCATGTTGTGCAAAAAAGCGGTTAGCTCCTTCGGTCCTCCGATCGTTGTCAGAAGTAAGTTGGCC
GCAGTGTTATCACTCATGGTTATGGCAGCACTGCATAATTCTCTTACTGTCATGCCATCCGTAAGATGCT
TTTCTGTGACTGGTGAGTACTCAACCAAGTCATTCTGAGAATAGTGTATGCGGCGACCGAGTTGCTCTTG
CCCGGCGTCAATACGGGATAATACCGCGCCACATAGCAGAACTTTAAAAGTGCTCATCATTGGAAAACGT
TCTTCGGGGCGAAAACTCTCAAGGATCTTACCGCTGTTGAGATCCAGTTCGATGTAACCCACTCGTGCAC
CCAACTGATCTTCAGCATCTTTTACTTTCACCAGCGTTTCTGGGTGAGCAAAAACAGGAAGGCAAAATGC
CGCAAAAAAGGGAATAAGGGCGACACGGAAATGTTGAATACTCATACTCTTCCTTTTTCAATATTATTGA
AGCATTTATCAGGGTTATTGTCTCATGAGCGGATACATATTTGAATGTATTTAGAAAAATAAACAAATAG
GGGTTCCGCGCACATTTCCCCGAAAAGTGCCACCTG
[124 nt withheld, positions 2137-2260]
C
[91 nt withheld, positions 2262-2352]
A
[49 nt withheld, positions 2354-2402]
CCTTTGACGTTGGAGTCCACGTTCTTTAAGAGTCCACTATTAAAGAAC
[33 nt withheld, positions 2451-2483]
ACCCTATCTCGGTCTATTCTTTTGATTTATAAGGGATTTTGCCGATTTCGGCCTATTGGTTAAAAAATGA
GCTGATTTAACAAAAATTTAACGCGAATTTTAACAAAATATTAACGCTTACAATTTCCATTCGCCATTCA
GGCTGCGCAACTGTTGGGAAGGGCGATCGGTGCGGGCCTCTTCGCTATTACGCCAGCTGGCGAAAGGGGG
ATGTGCTGCAAGGCGATTAAGTTGGGTAACGCCAGGGTTTTCCCAGTCACGACGTTGTAAAACGACGGCC
AGTGCCAAGCTGATCTATACATTGAATCAATATTGGCAATTAGCCATATTAGTCATTGGTTATATAGCAT
AAATCAATATTGGCTATTGGCCATTGCATACGTTGTATCTATATCATAATATGTACATTTATATTGGCTC
ATGTCCAATATGACCGCCATGTTGACATTGATTATTGACTAGTTATTAATAGTAATCAATTACGGGGTCA
TTAGTTCATAGCCCATATATGGAGTTCCGCGTTACATAACTTACGGTAAATGGCCCGCCTGGCTGACCGC
CCAACGACCCCCGCCCATTGACGTCAATAATGACGTATGTTCCCATAGTAACGCCAATAGGGACTTTCCA
TTGACGTCAATGGGTGGAGTATTTACGGTAAACTGCCCACTTGGCAGTACATCAAGTGTATCATATGCCA
AGTCCGCCCCCTATTGACGTCAATGACGGTAAATGGCCCGCCTGGCATTATGCCCAGTACATGACCTTAC
GGGACTTTCCTACTTGGCAGTACATCTACGTATTAGTCATCGCTATTACCATGGTGATGCGGTTTTGGCA
GTACACCAATGGGCGTGGATAGCGGTTTGACTCACGGGGATTTCCAAGTCTCCACCCCATTGACGTCAAT
GGGAGTTTGTTTTGGCACCAAAATCAACGGGACTTTCCAAAATGTCGTAATAACCCCGCCCCGTTGACGC
AAATGGGCGGTAGGCGTGTACGGTGGGAGGTCTATATAAGCAGAGCTCGTTTAGTGAACCGTCAGAATTA
ATTCACCATGTCTGCACTTCTGATCCTAGCTCTTGTTGGAGCTGCAGTTGCTGACTACAAAGACCATGAC
GGTGATTATAAAGATCATGACATCGATTACAAGGATGACGATGACAAGCTTGCGGCCGCGAATTCAGTGG
AGATCGTGGTGCTGGAGACCTCTGCCTCCTACTGCCCCGCCGAGCGTGTTGCCAACAACCGCGGGGACTT
CAGGTGGCCCCGAACTCTGGCTGGCATCACAGCCTACCAGTCCTGCCTGCAGTATCCCTTCACCTCAGTG
CCCCTGGGCGGGGGTGCCCCGGGCACCCGAGCCTCCCGCCGGTGTGACCGTGCCGGCCGCTGGGAGCCAG
GGGACTACTCCCACTGTCTCTACACCAACGACATCACCAGGGTGCTGTACACCTTCGTGCTGATGCCCAT
CAATGCCTCCAATGCGCTGACCCTGGCTCACCAGCTGCGCGTGTACACAGCCGAGGCCGCTAGCTTTTCA
GACATGATGGATGTAGTCTATGTGGCTCAGATGATCCAGAAATTTTTGGGTTATGTCGACCAGATCAAAG
AGCTGGTAGAGGTGATGGTGGACATGGCCAGCAACCTGATGCTGGTGGACGAGCACCTGCTGTGGCTGGC
CCAGCGCGAGGACAAGGCCTGCAGCCGCATCGTGGGTGCCCTGGAGCGCATTGGGGGGGCCGCCCTCAGC
CCCCATGCCCAGCACATCTCAGTGAATGCGAGGAACGTGGCATTGGAGGCCTACCTCATCAAGCCGCACA
GCTACGTGGGCCTGACCTGCACAGCCTTCCAGAGGAGGGAGGGAGGGGTGCCGGGCACACGGCCAGGAAG
CCCTGGCCAGAACCCCCCACCTGAGCCCGAGCCCCCAGCTGACCAGCAGCTCCGCTTCCGCTGCACCACC
GGGAGGCCCAATGTTTCTCTGTCGTCCTTCCACATCAAGAACAGCGTGGCCCTGGCCTCCATCCAGCTGC
CCCCGAGTCTATTCTCATCCCTTCCGGCTGCCCTGGCTCCCCCGGTGCCCCCAGACTGCACCCTGCAACT
GCTCGTCTTCCGAAATGGCCGCCTCTTCCACAGCCACAGCAACACCTCCCGCCCTGGAGCTGCTGGGCCT
GGCAAGAGGCGTGGCGTGGCCACCCCCGTCATCTTCGCAGGAACCAGTGGCTGTGGCGTGGGAAACCTGA
CAGAGCCAGTGGCCGTTTCGCTGCGGCACTGGGCTGAGGGAGCCGAACCTGTGGCCGCTTGGTGGAGCCA
GGAGGGGCCCGGGGAGGCTGGGGGCTGGACCTCGGAGGGCTGCCAGCTCCGCTCCAGCCAGCCCAATGTC
AGCGCCCTGCACTGCCAGCACTTGGGCAATGTGGCCGTGCTCATGGAGCTGGATGGGGGGGGTTCTCATC
ATCATCATCATCATTAAGGATCCCGGGTGGCATCCCTGTGACCCCTCCCCAGTGCCTCTCCTGGCCCTGG
AAGTTGCCACTCCAGTGCCCACCAGCCTTGTCCTAATAAAATTAAGTTGCATCATTTTGTCTGACTAGGT
GTCCTTCTATAATATTATGGGGTGGAGGGGGGTGGTATGGAGCAAGGGGCAAGTTGGGAAGACAACCTGT
AGGGCCTGCGGGGTCTATTGGGAACCAAGCTGGAGTGCAGTGGCACAATCTTGGCTCACTGCAATCTCCG
CCTCCTGGGTTCAAGCGATTCTCCTGCCTCAGCCTCCCGAGTTGTTGGGATTCCAGGCATGCATGACCAG
GCTCAGCTAATTTTTGTTTTTTTGGTAGAGACGGGGTTTCACCATATTGGCCAGGCTGGTCTCCAACTCC
TAATCTCAGGTGATCTACCCACCTTGGCCTCCCAAATTGCTGGGATTACAGGCGTGAACCACTGCTCCCT
TCCCTGTCCTTCTGATTTTAAAATAACTATACCAGCAGGAGGACGTCCAGACACAGCATAGGCTACCTGG
CCATGCCCAACCGGTGGGACATTTGAGTTGCTTGCTTGGCACTGTCCTCTCATGCGTTGGGTCCACTCAG
TAGATGCCTGTTGAATTGGGTACGCGGCCAGCTTGGCTGTGGAATGTGTGTCAGTTAGGGTGTGGAAAGT
CCCCAGGCTCCCCAGCAGGCAGAAGTATGCAAAGCATGCATCTCAATTAGTCAGCAACCAGGTGTGGAAA
GTCCCCAGGCTCCCCAGCAGGCAGAAGTATGCAAAGCATGCATCTCAATTAGTCAGCAACCATAGTCCCG
CCCCTAACTCCGCCCATCCCGCCTCCGCTAACTCCGCCCAGTTCCGCCCATTCTCCGCCCCATGGCTGAC
TAATTTTTTTTATTTATGCAGGCCGAGGCCGCCTCGGCCTCTGAGCTATTCCAGAAGTAGTGAGGAGGCT
TTTTTGGAGGAATTGATCAGCTTGGGATCTGATCAAGAGACAGGATGAGGATCGTTTCGCATGATTGAAC
AAGATGGATTGCACGCAGGTTCTCCGGCCGCTTGGGTGGAGAGGCTATTCGGCTATGACTGGGCACAACA
GACAATCGGCTGCTCTGATGCCGCCGTGTTCCGGCTGTCAGCGCAGGGGCGCCCGGTTCTTTTTGTCAAG
ACCGACCTGTCCGGTGCCCTGAATGAACTGCAGGACGAGGCAGCGCGGCTATCGTGGCTGGCCACGACGG
GCGTTCCTTGCGCAGCTGTGCTCGACGTTGTCACTGAAGCGGGAAGGGACTGGCTGCTATTGGGCGAAGT
GCCGGGGCAGGATCTCCTGTCATCTCACCTTGCTCCTGCCGAGAAAGTATCCATCATGGCTGATGCAATG
CGGCGGCTGCATACGCTTGATCCGGCTACCTGCCCATTCGACCACCAAGCGAAACATCGCATCGAGCGAG
CACGTACTCGGATGGAAGCCGGTCTTGTCGATCAGGATGATCTGGACGAAGAGCATCAGGGGCTCGCGCC
AGCCGAACTGTTCGCCAGGCTCAAGGCGCGCATGCCCGACGGCGAGGATCTCGTCGTGACCCATGGCGAT
GCCTGCTTGCCGAATATCATGGTGGAAAATGGCCGCTTTTCTGGATTCATCGACTGTGGCCGGCTGGGTG
TGGCGGACCGCTATCAGGACATAGCGTTGGCTACCCGTGATATTGCTGAAGAGCTTGGCGGCGAATGGGC
TGACCGCTTCCTCGTGCTTTACGGTATCGCCGCTCCCGATTCGCAGCGCATCGCCTTCTATCGCCTTCTT
GACGAGTTCTTCTGAGCGGGACTCTGGGGTTCGAAATGACCGACCAAGCGACGCCCAACCTGCCATCACG
AGATTTCGATTCCACCGCCGCCTTCTATGAAAGGTTGGGCTTCGGAATCGTTTTCCGGGACGCCGGCTGG
ATGATCCTCCAGCGCGGGGATCTCATGCTGGAGTTCTTCGCCCACCCCGGGCTCGATCCCCTCGCGAGTT
GGTTCAGCTGCTGCCTGAGGCTGGACGACCTCGCGGAGTTCTACCGGCAGTGCAAATCCGTCGGCATCCA
GGAAACCAGCAGCGGCTATCCGCGCATCCATGCCCCCGAACTGCAGGAGTGGGGAGGCACGATGGCCGCT
TTGGTCGACCCGGACGGGACGCTCCTGCGCCTGATACAGAACGAATTGCTTGCAGGCATCTCATGAGTGT
GTCTTCCCGTTTTCCGCCTGAGGTCACTGCGTGGATGGAGCGCTGGCGCCTGCTGCGCGACGGCGAGCTG
CTCACCACCCACTCGCCAAGCTGGAACCGTAAAAAGGCCGCGTTGCTGGCGTTTTTCCATAGGCTCCGCC
GATCATAATCAGCCATACCACATTTGTAGAGGTTTTACTTGCTTTAAAAAACCTCCCACACCTCCCCCTG
AACCTGAAACATAAAATGAATGCAATTGTTGTTGTTAACTTGTTTATTGCAGCTTATAATGGTTACAAAT
AAAGCAATAGCATCACAAATTTCACAAATAAAGCATTTTTTTCACTGCATTCTAGTTGTGGTTTGTCCAA
ACTCATCAATGTATCTTATCATGTCTGGATCAATTCCCTATAGTGAGTCGTATTAAATTCGTAATCATGT
CATAGCTGTTTCCTG
Features (pLannotate 1.2.2; 24 found; start..end, strand, type, name):
      8..24      -  protein_bind   lac operator: The lac repressor binds to the lac operator to inhibit transcription in E. coli. This inhibition can be relieved by adding lactose or isopropyl-β-D-thiogalactopyranoside (IPTG). lac repressor encoded by lacI
     32..62      -  promoter       lac promoter: promoter for the E. coli lac operon
     77..98      -  protein_bind   CAP binding site: CAP binding activates transcription in the presence of cAMP. E. coli catabolite activator protein
    111..203     -  CDS            lacI (fragment): lac repressor; lacI; The lac repressor binds to the lac operator to inhibit transcription in E. coli. This inhibition can be relieved by adding lactose or isopropyl-β-D-thiogalactopyranoside (IPTG).
    386..974     -  rep_origin     ori: high-copy-number ColE1/pMB1/pBR322/pUC origin of replication
   1145..2005    -  CDS            AmpR: β-lactamase; bla; confers resistance to ampicillin, carbenicillin, and related antibiotics
   2006..2110    -  promoter       AmpR promoter: bla
   2137..2609    +  rep_origin     f1 ori (sequence partly withheld): f1 bacteriophage origin of replication; arrow indicates direction of (+) strand synthesis
   2613..2767    -  CDS            lacZα (fragment): LacZα fragment of β-galactosidase; lacZ fragment
   2927..3306    +  enhancer       CMV enhancer: human cytomegalovirus immediate early enhancer
   3308..3507    +  promoter       CMV promoter: human cytomegalovirus (CMV) immediate early promoter
   3541..3585    +  CDS            preprotrypsin leader: leader sequence from mouse preprotrypsin
   3586..3651    +  CDS            3xFLAG: three tandem FLAG® epitope tags, followed by an enterokinase cleavage site
   3658..4914    +  CDS            ADGRA2 (fragment): AGRA2_HUMAN - Also known as GPR124 From Homo sapiens (Human).
   4930..4947    +  CDS            capTEV™ (fragment): composite tag for in vivo biotinylation, TEV protease cleavage, and 6xHis tagging
   4958..5580    +  polyA_signal   hGH poly(A) signal: human growth hormone polyadenylation signal
   5609..5923    +  promoter       SV40 promoter: SV40 enhancer and early promoter
   5974..6765    +  CDS            neo: KKA2_KLEPN - Also known as kan, nptII. Experimental evidence at protein level: Swiss-Prot protein existence level 1. Resistance to kanamycin, neomycin, paromomycin, ribostamycin, butirosin and gentamicin B. From Klebsiella pneumoniae.
   6789..7166    +  CDS            ble: BLE_KLEPN - Experimental evidence at protein level: Swiss-Prot protein existence level 1. Binding protein with a strong affinity to the bleomycin family of antibiotics. Binds to CL990; an antimitotic-antibiotic compound. From Klebsiella pneumoniae.
   7208..7267    +  CDS            str (fragment): STR_KLEPN - Protein inferred from homology: Swiss-Prot protein existence level 3. The aminoglycoside phosphotransferases achieve inactivation of their antibiotic substrates by phosphorylation. From Klebsiella pneumoniae.
   7290..7313    -  rep_origin     CloDF13 ori (fragment): Plasmids containing the CloDF13 (CDF) origin of replication can be propagated in E. coli cells that contain additional plasmids with compatible origins.
   7314..7397    +  CDS            large T antigen (fragment): large T antigen from SV40 (simian virus 40)
   7420..7554    +  polyA_signal   SV40 poly(A) signal: SV40 polyadenylation signal
   7560..7578    -  promoter       T7 promoter: promoter for bacteriophage T7 RNA polymerase
