[The description below was written by a language model from this plasmid's Addgene catalogue record and pLannotate feature annotations shown in this document.]
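Description:
p3xFLAG-CMV-9-GPR124 HRM-GAIN-His is a mammalian expression plasmid of about 7.6 kb, built on the p3xFLAG-CMV-9 backbone, for producing a secreted, epitope-tagged fragment of the human adhesion GPCR GPR124 (ADGRA2, also called TEM5). It is propagated in E. coli as a high-copy plasmid through a ColE1/pUC-type origin with ampicillin selection (AmpR under its bla promoter), and it also carries an f1 phage origin. For selecting transfected mammalian cells, an SV40 enhancer/early promoter drives the Tn5-derived neo gene, which confers G418 resistance, and is terminated by an SV40 poly(A) signal. The ble and partial str annotations downstream of neo appear to be carry-over from the same transposon region rather than intended markers, and the record lists only neomycin. Short lac, lacZα, CloDF13 and T7 matches are backbone remnants.

The expression cassette uses the human CMV immediate-early enhancer and promoter and ends with the human growth hormone polyadenylation signal. The open reading frame begins with the preprotrypsin leader, which directs the product into the secretory pathway. A 3xFLAG tag with an enterokinase cleavage site follows, then a roughly 1.26 kb ADGRA2 fragment that the record describes as the HRM (hormone receptor motif) and GAIN domains of the extracellular region. A short C-terminal match annotated as a capTEV fragment corresponds to the recorded 6xHis tag. Because the fragment lacks the transmembrane portion of the receptor, the protein should be released into the culture medium, where the FLAG and His tags allow detection and affinity purification. Part of the plasmid was derived from an earlier GPR124 construct. The associated publication concerns RECK–WNT7 receptor–ligand interactions, which suggests use as a domain-mapping reagent in binding studies, although the record does not state this explicitly.
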