Addgene plasmid #246696: p3xFLAG-CMV-9-GPR124 HRM-GAIN-His
Purpose: Expression vector for secreted human GPR124 HRM and GAIN domains, N-terminal 3xFLAG tag, C-terminal 6xHis tag
Depositing lab: Calvin Kuo & Mario Vallon. Depositing organization: Stanford University. Publication: A RECK-WNT7 Receptor-Ligand Interaction Enables Isoform-Specific Regulation of Wnt Bioavailability. Vallon M, Yuki K, Nguyen TD, Chang J, Yuan J, Siepe D, Miao Y, Essler M, Noda M, Garcia KC, Kuo CJ. Cell Rep. 2018 Oct 9;25(2):339-349.e9. doi: 10.1016/j.celrep.2018.09.045. PubMed 30304675.
Backbone
  Vector backbone: p3xFLAG-CMV-9
  Vector type: Mammalian Expression
  Selectable markers: Neomycin (select with G418)
Growth in bacteria
  Bacterial resistance: Ampicillin, 100 μg/mL
  Growth temperature: 37°C
  Growth strain: DH5alpha
  Copy number: High Copy
Gene/Insert
  Gene/Insert name: GPR124 (alt names: ADGRA2; TEM5)
  Species: H. sapiens (human)
  Mutation: HRM-GAIN fragment
  Entrez Gene: ADGRA2 (a.k.a. GPR124, TEM5)
  Promoter: CMV
  Tag / fusion protein: 3xFLAG (N terminal on insert); 6xHis (C terminal on insert)
  Cloning method: Other
Resource information
  A portion of this plasmid was derived from a plasmid made by: Bert Vogelstein (Addgene #16561)
Terms and licenses: Academic/Nonprofit Terms; Industry Terms: Not Available to Industry
How to cite: p3xFLAG-CMV-9-GPR124 HRM-GAIN-His was a gift from Calvin Kuo & Mario Vallon (Addgene plasmid # 246696 ; http://n2t.net/addgene:246696 ; RRID:Addgene_246696)
